Addgene plasmid #75961: PRKACB gRNA (BRDN0001147109)
Purpose: 3rd generation lentiviral gRNA plasmid targeting human PRKACB
Depositing lab: John Doench & David Root. Depositing organization: Broad Institute. Publication: Optimized sgRNA design to maximize activity and minimize off-target effects of CRISPR-Cas9. Doench JG, Fusi N, Sullender M, Hegde M, Vaimberg EW, Donovan KF, Smith I, Tothova Z, Wilen C, Orchard R, Virgin HW, Listgarten J, Root DE. Nat Biotechnol. 2016 Jan 18. doi: 10.1038/nbt.3437. PubMed 26780180.
Backbone
  Vector backbone: lentiGuide-Puro
  Backbone manufacturer: Zhang Lab (Addgene plasmid # 52963)
  Vector type: Mammalian Expression, Lentiviral, CRISPR
  Selectable markers: Puromycin
Growth in bacteria
  Bacterial resistance: Ampicillin, 100 μg/mL
  Growth temperature: 37°C
  Growth strain: DH5alpha
  Copy number: High Copy
Gene/Insert
  Gene/Insert name: PRKACB (alt names: PRKACB; NM_001242857.2)
  gRNA/shRNA sequence: TGTGAAAACATTTCACCCCC
  Species: H. sapiens (human)
  Entrez Gene: PRKACB (a.k.a. CAFD2, PKA C-beta, PKACB)
  Promoter: hU6
  Cloning method: Unknown
  Sequencing primers: 5′ U6-F; 3′ pS2-R
Terms and licenses: Academic/Nonprofit Terms; Industry Terms: Not Available to Industry
Depositor comments: The gRNA was designed to target the following Genbank reference sequence(s): NM_001242857.2,NM_001242858.2,NM_001242859.2,NM_001242860.2,NM_001242861.2,NM_001242862.2,NM_001300915.1,NM_001300916.1,NM_001300917.1,NM_002731.3,NM_182948.3,NM_207578.2. Note that this plasmid does NOT contain Cas9. It should be used in conjunction with lentiCas9-Blast (Addgene #52962) or otherwise with cell lines already expressing Cas9. Browse the full kinome gRNA library at http://www.addgene.org/pooled-library/broadgpp-human-kinome/ or visit http://www.broadinstitute.org/rnai/public/ for detailed protocols and information.
How to cite: PRKACB gRNA (BRDN0001147109) was a gift from John Doench & David Root (Addgene plasmid # 75961 ; http://n2t.net/addgene:75961 ; RRID:Addgene_75961)
