[The description below was written by a language model from this plasmid's Addgene catalogue record and pLannotate feature annotations shown in this document.]
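Description:
PRKACB gRNA (BRDN0001147109) is a third-generation lentiviral CRISPR guide plasmid built on the lentiGuide-Puro backbone, carrying a single guide RNA directed against human PRKACB, the gene for the beta catalytic subunit of protein kinase A. It is maintained in E. coli at high copy through a ColE1/pUC-type origin with ampicillin selection (AmpR). The bacterial portion of the backbone also contains an f1 origin, lac regulatory remnants and T7/T3 promoters, and an SV40 origin and polyadenylation signal lie just outside the 3' LTR.

The lentiviral transfer cassette begins with an RSV promoter fused to a truncated HIV-1 5' LTR, which makes genomic RNA production Tat-independent. This is followed by the Ψ packaging signal with a partial gag sequence and by the RRE for Rev-dependent nuclear export. A human U6 RNA polymerase III promoter then drives the PRKACB-specific spacer, joined to the Streptococcus pyogenes Cas9 guide scaffold. After a cPPT/CTS element that aids nuclear import, an EF-1α core promoter with its intron A expresses puromycin N-acetyltransferase, so transduced mammalian cells can be selected with puromycin. The WPRE enhances transcript expression, and the ΔU3 self-inactivating 3' LTR disables LTR promoter activity after integration.

The plasmid does not encode Cas9, so it must be paired with a separate Cas9 vector such as lentiCas9-Blast or used in cells that already express Cas9. The guide was designed to match multiple PRKACB RefSeq transcript variants, and it belongs to a human kinome gRNA collection associated with work on optimized sgRNA design. It is typically used for Cas9-mediated disruption of PRKACB.
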