Features (pLannotate 1.2.2; 29 found; start..end, strand, type, name):
     14..80      +  CDS            small t antigen (fragment): SV40 (simian virus 40) small t antigen
    106..317     +  promoter       EF-1α core promoter: core promoter for human elongation factor EF-1α
    318..1256    +  intron         EF-1α intron A: intron upstream of the start codon of human EF-1α
   1278..1877    +  CDS            PuroR (fragment): puromycin N-acetyltransferase; pac from Streptomyces; confers resistance to puromycin
   1893..2481    +  misc_feature   WPRE: woodchuck hepatitis virus posttranscriptional regulatory element
   2532..2551    +  misc_feature   cPPT/CTS (fragment): central polypurine tract and central termination sequence of HIV-1
   2553..2786    +  LTR            3' LTR (ΔU3): self-inactivating 3' long terminal repeat (LTR) from HIV-1
   2864..2985    +  polyA_signal   SV40 poly(A) signal: SV40 polyadenylation signal
   3025..3160    +  rep_origin     SV40 ori: SV40 origin of replication
   3181..3199    -  promoter       T7 promoter: promoter for bacteriophage T7 RNA polymerase
   3207..3362    +  CDS            lacZα (fragment): LacZα fragment of β-galactosidase; lacZ fragment
   3367..3795    +  rep_origin     f1 ori (sequence partly withheld): f1 bacteriophage origin of replication; arrow indicates direction of (+) strand synthesis
   3848..3952    +  promoter       AmpR promoter: bla
   3953..4813    +  CDS            AmpR: β-lactamase; bla; confers resistance to ampicillin, carbenicillin, and related antibiotics
   4984..5572    +  rep_origin     ori: high-copy-number ColE1/pMB1/pBR322/pUC origin of replication
   5755..5847    +  CDS            lacI (fragment): lac repressor; lacI; The lac repressor binds to the lac operator to inhibit transcription in E. coli. This inhibition can be relieved by adding lactose or isopropyl-β-D-thiogalactopyranoside (IPTG).
   5860..5881    +  protein_bind   CAP binding site: CAP binding activates transcription in the presence of cAMP. E. coli catabolite activator protein
   5896..5926    +  promoter       lac promoter: promoter for the E. coli lac operon
   5934..5950    +  protein_bind   lac operator: The lac repressor binds to the lac operator to inhibit transcription in E. coli. This inhibition can be relieved by adding lactose or isopropyl-β-D-thiogalactopyranoside (IPTG). lac repressor encoded by lacI
   5995..6013    +  promoter       T3 promoter: promoter for bacteriophage T3 RNA polymerase
   6041..6267    +  promoter       RSV promoter: Rous sarcoma virus enhancer/promoter
   6268..6448    +  LTR            5' LTR (truncated): truncated 5' long terminal repeat (LTR) from HIV-1
   6495..6620    +  misc_feature   HIV-1 Ψ: packaging signal of human immunodeficiency virus type 1
   6604..6967    +  CDS            HIV-1 gag (fragment): gag protein from human immunodeficiency virus 1; gag
   7113..7346    +  misc_feature   RRE: The Rev response element (RRE) of HIV-1 allows for Rev-dependent mRNA export from the nucleus to the cytoplasm.
   7723..7749    +  CDS            Rev (fragment): human immunodeficiency virus 1 (HIV-1) Rev protein; rev; enhances nuclear export of unspliced and incompletely spliced viral mRNAs
   7753..7993    +  promoter       U6 promoter: RNA polymerase III promoter for human U6 snRNA
   8023..8098    +  misc_RNA       gRNA scaffold: guide RNA scaffold for the Streptococcus pyogenes CRISPR/Cas9 system
   8154..8271    +  misc_feature   cPPT/CTS: central polypurine tract and central termination sequence of HIV-1
>Addgene plasmid #75961 | PRKACB gRNA (BRDN0001147109) | addgene full sequence | sequence record 184910 | Addgene Assembled Sequence
CCCGGGTGCAAAGATGGATAAAGTTTTAAACAGAGAGGAATCTTTGCAGCTAATGGACCTTCTAGGTCTT
GAAAGGAGTGGGAATTGGCTCCGGTGCCCGTCAGTGGGCAGAGCGCACATCGCCCACAGTCCCCGAGAAG
TTGGGGGGAGGGGTCGGCAATTGATCCGGTGCCTAGAGAAGGTGGCGCGGGGTAAACTGGGAAAGTGATG
TCGTGTACTGGCTCCGCCTTTTTCCCGAGGGTGGGGGAGAACCGTATATAAGTGCAGTAGTCGCCGTGAA
CGTTCTTTTTCGCAACGGGTTTGCCGCCAGAACACAGGTAAGTGCCGTGTGTGGTTCCCGCGGGCCTGGC
CTCTTTACGGGTTATGGCCCTTGCGTGCCTTGAATTACTTCCACCTGGCTGCAGTACGTGATTCTTGATC
CCGAGCTTCGGGTTGGAAGTGGGTGGGAGAGTTCGAGGCCTTGCGCTTAAGGAGCCCCTTCGCCTCGTGC
TTGAGTTGAGGCCTGGCCTGGGCGCTGGGGCCGCCGCGTGCGAATCTGGTGGCACCTTCGCGCCTGTCTC
GCTGCTTTCGATAAGTCTCTAGCCATTTAAAATTTTTGATGACCTGCTGCGACGCTTTTTTTCTGGCAAG
ATAGTCTTGTAAATGCGGGCCAAGATCTGCACACTGGTATTTCGGTTTTTGGGGCCGCGGGCGGCGACGG
GGCCCGTGCGTCCCAGCGCACATGTTCGGCGAGGCGGGGCCTGCGAGCGCGGCCACCGAGAATCGGACGG
GGGTAGTCTCAAGCTGGCCGGCCTGCTCTGGTGCCTGGCCTCGCGCCGCCGTGTATCGCCCCGCCCTGGG
CGGCAAGGCTGGCCCGGTCGGCACCAGTTGCGTGAGCGGAAAGATGGCCGCTTCCCGGCCCTGCTGCAGG
GAGCTCAAAATGGAGGACGCGGCGCTCGGGAGAGCGGGCGGGTGAGTCACCCACACAAAGGAAAAGGGCC
TTTCCGTCCTCAGCCGTCGCTTCATGTGACTCCACGGAGTACCGGGCGCCGTCCAGGCACCTCGATTAGT
TCTCGAGCTTTTGGAGTACGTCGTCTTTAGGTTGGGGGGAGGGGTTTTATGCGATGGAGTTTCCCCACAC
TGAGTGGGTGGAGACTGAAGTTAGGCCAGCTTGGCACTTGATGTAATTCTCCTTGGAATTTGCCCTTTTT
GAGTTTGGATCTTGGTTCATTCTCAAGCCTCAGACAGTGGTTCAAAGTTTTTTTCTTCCATTTCAGGTGT
CGTGACGTACGGCCACCATGACCGAGTACAAGCCCACGGTGCGCCTCGCCACCCGCGACGACGTCCCCAG
GGCCGTACGCACCCTCGCCGCCGCGTTCGCCGACTACCCCGCCACGCGCCACACCGTCGATCCGGACCGC
CACATCGAGCGGGTCACCGAGCTGCAAGAACTCTTCCTCACGCGCGTCGGGCTCGACATCGGCAAGGTGT
GGGTCGCGGACGACGGCGCCGCCGTGGCGGTCTGGACCACGCCGGAGAGCGTCGAAGCGGGGGCGGTGTT
CGCCGAGATCGGCCCGCGCATGGCCGAGTTGAGCGGTTCCCGGCTGGCCGCGCAGCAACAGATGGAAGGC
CTCCTGGCGCCGCACCGGCCCAAGGAGCCCGCGTGGTTCCTGGCCACCGTCGGAGTCTCGCCCGACCACC
AGGGCAAGGGTCTGGGCAGCGCCGTCGTGCTCCCCGGAGTGGAGGCGGCCGAGCGCGCCGGGGTGCCCGC
CTTCCTGGAGACCTCCGCGCCCCGCAACCTCCCCTTCTACGAGCGGCTCGGCTTCACCGTCACCGCCGAC
GTCGAGGTGCCCGAAGGACCGCGCACCTGGTGCATGACCCGCAAGCCCGGTGCCTGAACGCGTTAAGTCG
ACAATCAACCTCTGGATTACAAAATTTGTGAAAGATTGACTGGTATTCTTAACTATGTTGCTCCTTTTAC
GCTATGTGGATACGCTGCTTTAATGCCTTTGTATCATGCTATTGCTTCCCGTATGGCTTTCATTTTCTCC
TCCTTGTATAAATCCTGGTTGCTGTCTCTTTATGAGGAGTTGTGGCCCGTTGTCAGGCAACGTGGCGTGG
TGTGCACTGTGTTTGCTGACGCAACCCCCACTGGTTGGGGCATTGCCACCACCTGTCAGCTCCTTTCCGG
GACTTTCGCTTTCCCCCTCCCTATTGCCACGGCGGAACTCATCGCCGCCTGCCTTGCCCGCTGCTGGACA
GGGGCTCGGCTGTTGGGCACTGACAATTCCGTGGTGTTGTCGGGGAAATCATCGTCCTTTCCTTGGCTGC
TCGCCTGTGTTGCCACCTGGATTCTGCGCGGGACGTCCTTCTGCTACGTCCCTTCGGCCCTCAATCCAGC
GGACCTTCCTTCCCGCGGCCTGCTGCCGGCTCTGCGGCCTCTTCCGCGTCTTCGCCTTCGCCCTCAGACG
AGTCGGATCTCCCTTTGGGCCGCCTCCCCGCGTCGACTTTAAGACCAATGACTTACAAGGCAGCTGTAGA
TCTTAGCCACTTTTTAAAAGAAAAGGGGGGACTGGAAGGGCTAATTCACTCCCAACGAAGACAAGATCTG
CTTTTTGCTTGTACTGGGTCTCTCTGGTTAGACCAGATCTGAGCCTGGGAGCTCTCTGGCTAACTAGGGA
ACCCACTGCTTAAGCCTCAATAAAGCTTGCCTTGAGTGCTTCAAGTAGTGTGTGCCCGTCTGTTGTGTGA
CTCTGGTAACTAGAGATCCCTCAGACCCTTTTAGTCAGTGTGGAAAATCTCTAGCAGTACGTATAGTAGT
TCATGTCATCTTATTATTCAGTATTTATAACTTGCAAAGAAATGAATATCAGAGAGTGAGAGGAACTTGT
TTATTGCAGCTTATAATGGTTACAAATAAAGCAATAGCATCACAAATTTCACAAATAAAGCATTTTTTTC
ACTGCATTCTAGTTGTGGTTTGTCCAAACTCATCAATGTATCTTATCATGTCTGGCTCTAGCTATCCCGC
CCCTAACTCCGCCCATCCCGCCCCTAACTCCGCCCAGTTCCGCCCATTCTCCGCCCCATGGCTGACTAAT
TTTTTTTATTTATGCAGAGGCCGAGGCCGCCTCGGCCTCTGAGCTATTCCAGAAGTAGTGAGGAGGCTTT
TTTGGAGGCCTAGGGACGTACCCAATTCGCCCTATAGTGAGTCGTATTACGCGCGCTCACTGGCCGTCGT
TTTACAACGTCGTGACTGGGAAAACCCTGGCGTTACCCAACTTAATCGCCTTGCAGCACATCCCCCTTTC
GCCAGCTGGCGTAATAGCGAAGAGGCCCGCACCGATCGCCCTTCCCAACAGTTGCGCAGCCTGAATGGCG
AATGGG
[124 nt withheld, positions 3367-3490]
C
[91 nt withheld, positions 3492-3582]
A
[49 nt withheld, positions 3584-3632]
CCTTTGACGTTGGAGTCCACGTTCTTT
[37 nt withheld, positions 3660-3696]
ACCCTATCTCGGTCTATTCTTTTGATTTATAAGGGATTTTGCCGATTTCGGCCTATTGGTTAAAAAATGA
GCTGATTTAACAAAAATTTAACGCGAATTTTAACAAAATATTAACGCTTACAATTTAGGTGGCACTTTTC
GGGGAAATGTGCGCGGAACCCCTATTTGTTTATTTTTCTAAATACATTCAAATATGTATCCGCTCATGAG
ACAATAACCCTGATAAATGCTTCAATAATATTGAAAAAGGAAGAGTATGAGTATTCAACATTTCCGTGTC
GCCCTTATTCCCTTTTTTGCGGCATTTTGCCTTCCTGTTTTTGCTCACCCAGAAACGCTGGTGAAAGTAA
AAGATGCTGAAGATCAGTTGGGTGCACGAGTGGGTTACATCGAACTGGATCTCAACAGCGGTAAGATCCT
TGAGAGTTTTCGCCCCGAAGAACGTTTTCCAATGATGAGCACTTTTAAAGTTCTGCTATGTGGCGCGGTA
TTATCCCGTATTGACGCCGGGCAAGAGCAACTCGGTCGCCGCATACACTATTCTCAGAATGACTTGGTTG
AGTACTCACCAGTCACAGAAAAGCATCTTACGGATGGCATGACAGTAAGAGAATTATGCAGTGCTGCCAT
AACCATGAGTGATAACACTGCGGCCAACTTACTTCTGACAACGATCGGAGGACCGAAGGAGCTAACCGCT
TTTTTGCACAACATGGGGGATCATGTAACTCGCCTTGATCGTTGGGAACCGGAGCTGAATGAAGCCATAC
CAAACGACGAGCGTGACACCACGATGCCTGTAGCAATGGCAACAACGTTGCGCAAACTATTAACTGGCGA
ACTACTTACTCTAGCTTCCCGGCAACAATTAATAGACTGGATGGAGGCGGATAAAGTTGCAGGACCACTT
CTGCGCTCGGCCCTTCCGGCTGGCTGGTTTATTGCTGATAAATCTGGAGCCGGTGAGCGTGGGTCTCGCG
GTATCATTGCAGCACTGGGGCCAGATGGTAAGCCCTCCCGTATCGTAGTTATCTACACGACGGGGAGTCA
GGCAACTATGGATGAACGAAATAGACAGATCGCTGAGATAGGTGCCTCACTGATTAAGCATTGGTAACTG
TCAGACCAAGTTTACTCATATATACTTTAGATTGATTTAAAACTTCATTTTTAATTTAAAAGGATCTAGG
TGAAGATCCTTTTTGATAATCTCATGACCAAAATCCCTTAACGTGAGTTTTCGTTCCACTGAGCGTCAGA
CCCCGTAGAAAAGATCAAAGGATCTTCTTGAGATCCTTTTTTTCTGCGCGTAATCTGCTGCTTGCAAACA
AAAAAACCACCGCTACCAGCGGTGGTTTGTTTGCCGGATCAAGAGCTACCAACTCTTTTTCCGAAGGTAA
CTGGCTTCAGCAGAGCGCAGATACCAAATACTGTTCTTCTAGTGTAGCCGTAGTTAGGCCACCACTTCAA
GAACTCTGTAGCACCGCCTACATACCTCGCTCTGCTAATCCTGTTACCAGTGGCTGCTGCCAGTGGCGAT
AAGTCGTGTCTTACCGGGTTGGACTCAAGACGATAGTTACCGGATAAGGCGCAGCGGTCGGGCTGAACGG
GGGGTTCGTGCACACAGCCCAGCTTGGAGCGAACGACCTACACCGAACTGAGATACCTACAGCGTGAGCT
ATGAGAAAGCGCCACGCTTCCCGAAGGGAGAAAGGCGGACAGGTATCCGGTAAGCGGCAGGGTCGGAACA
GGAGAGCGCACGAGGGAGCTTCCAGGGGGAAACGCCTGGTATCTTTATAGTCCTGTCGGGTTTCGCCACC
TCTGACTTGAGCGTCGATTTTTGTGATGCTCGTCAGGGGGGCGGAGCCTATGGAAAAACGCCAGCAACGC
GGCCTTTTTACGGTTCCTGGCCTTTTGCTGGCCTTTTGCTCACATGTTCTTTCCTGCGTTATCCCCTGAT
TCTGTGGATAACCGTATTACCGCCTTTGAGTGAGCTGATACCGCTCGCCGCAGCCGAACGACCGAGCGCA
GCGAGTCAGTGAGCGAGGAAGCGGAAGAGCGCCCAATACGCAAACCGCCTCTCCCCGCGCGTTGGCCGAT
TCATTAATGCAGCTGGCACGACAGGTTTCCCGACTGGAAAGCGGGCAGTGAGCGCAACGCAATTAATGTG
AGTTAGCTCACTCATTAGGCACCCCAGGCTTTACACTTTATGCTTCCGGCTCGTATGTTGTGTGGAATTG
TGAGCGGATAACAATTTCACACAGGAAACAGCTATGACCATGATTACGCCAAGCGCGCAATTAACCCTCA
CTAAAGGGAACAAAAGCTGGAGCTGCAAGCTTAATGTAGTCTTATGCAATACTCTTGTAGTCTTGCAACA
TGGTAACGATGAGTTAGCAACATGCCTTACAAGGAGAGAAAAAGCACCGTGCATGCCGATTGGTGGAAGT
AAGGTGGTACGATCGTGCCTTATTAGGAAGGCAACAGACGGGTCTGACATGGATTGGACGAACCACTGAA
TTGCCGCATTGCAGAGATATTGTATTTAAGTGCCTAGCTCGATACATAAACGGGTCTCTCTGGTTAGACC
AGATCTGAGCCTGGGAGCTCTCTGGCTAACTAGGGAACCCACTGCTTAAGCCTCAATAAAGCTTGCCTTG
AGTGCTTCAAGTAGTGTGTGCCCGTCTGTTGTGTGACTCTGGTAACTAGAGATCCCTCAGACCCTTTTAG
TCAGTGTGGAAAATCTCTAGCAGTGGCGCCCGAACAGGGACTTGAAAGCGAAAGGGAAACCAGAGGAGCT
CTCTCGACGCAGGACTCGGCTTGCTGAAGCGCGCACGGCAAGAGGCGAGGGGCGGCGACTGGTGAGTACG
CCAAAAATTTTGACTAGCGGAGGCTAGAAGGAGAGAGATGGGTGCGAGAGCGTCAGTATTAAGCGGGGGA
GAATTAGATCGCGATGGGAAAAAATTCGGTTAAGGCCAGGGGGAAAGAAAAAATATAAATTAAAACATAT
AGTATGGGCAAGCAGGGAGCTAGAACGATTCGCAGTTAATCCTGGCCTGTTAGAAACATCAGAAGGCTGT
AGACAAATACTGGGACAGCTACAACCATCCCTTCAGACAGGATCAGAAGAACTTAGATCATTATATAATA
CAGTAGCAACCCTCTATTGTGTGCATCAAAGGATAGAGATAAAAGACACCAAGGAAGCTTTAGACAAGAT
AGAGGAAGAGCAAAACAAAAGTAAGACCACCGCACAGCAAGCGGCCGCTGATCTTCAGACCTGGAGGAGG
AGATATGAGGGACAATTGGAGAAGTGAATTATATAAATATAAAGTAGTAAAAATTGAACCATTAGGAGTA
GCACCCACCAAGGCAAAGAGAAGAGTGGTGCAGAGAGAAAAAAGAGCAGTGGGAATAGGAGCTTTGTTCC
TTGGGTTCTTGGGAGCAGCAGGAAGCACTATGGGCGCAGCGTCAATGACGCTGACGGTACAGGCCAGACA
ATTATTGTCTGGTATAGTGCAGCAGCAGAACAATTTGCTGAGGGCTATTGAGGCGCAACAGCATCTGTTG
CAACTCACAGTCTGGGGCATCAAGCAGCTCCAGGCAAGAATCCTGGCTGTGGAAAGATACCTAAAGGATC
AACAGCTCCTGGGGATTTGGGGTTGCTCTGGAAAACTCATTTGCACCACTGCTGTGCCTTGGAATGCTAG
TTGGAGTAATAAATCTCTGGAACAGATTTGGAATCACACGACCTGGATGGAGTGGGACAGAGAAATTAAC
AATTACACAAGCTTAATACACTCCTTAATTGAAGAATCGCAAAACCAGCAAGAAAAGAATGAACAAGAAT
TATTGGAATTAGATAAATGGGCAAGTTTGTGGAATTGGTTTAACATAACAAATTGGCTGTGGTATATAAA
ATTATTCATAATGATAGTAGGAGGCTTGGTAGGTTTAAGAATAGTTTTTGCTGTACTTTCTATAGTGAAT
AGAGTTAGGCAGGGATATTCACCATTATCGTTTCAGACCCACCTCCCAACCCCGAGGGGACCCAGAGAGG
GCCTATTTCCCATGATTCCTTCATATTTGCATATACGATACAAGGCTGTTAGAGAGATAATTAGAATTAA
TTTGACTGTAAACACAAAGATATTAGTACAAAATACGTGACGTAGAAAGTAATAATTTCTTGGGTAGTTT
GCAGTTTTAAAATTATGTTTTAAAATGGACTATCATATGCTTACCGTAACTTGAAAGTATTTCGATTTCT
TGGCTTTATATATCTTGTGGAAAGGACGAAACACCGTGTGAAAACATTTCACCCCCGTTTTAGAGCTAGA
AATAGCAAGTTAAAATAAGGCTAGTCCGTTATCAACTTGAAAAAGTGGCACCGAGTCGGTGCTTTTTTAA
GCTTGGCGTAACTAGATCTTGAGACAAATGGCAGTATTCATCCACAATTTTAAAAGAAAAGGGGGGATTG
GGGGGTACAGTGCAGGGGAAAGAATAGTAGACATAATAGCAACAGACATACAAACTAAAGAATTACAAAA
ACAAATTACAAAAATTCAAAATTTTCGGGTTTATTACAGGGACAGCAGAGATCCACTTTGGCGCCGGCTC
GAGGGGG
