>Addgene plasmid #75961 | PRKACB gRNA (BRDN0001147109) | depositor partial sequence | sequence record 143421 | Target Sequence
TGTGAAAACATTTCACCCCC
