>Addgene plasmid #75961 | PRKACB gRNA (BRDN0001147109) | addgene partial sequence | sequence record 184909 | hU6-F
ACGTGACGTAGAAAGTAATAATTTCTTGGGTAGTTTGCAGTTTTAAAATTATGTTTTAAAATGGACTATC
ATATGCTTACCGTAACTTGAAAGTATTTCGATTTCTTGGCTTTATATATCTTGTGGAAAGGACGAAACAC
CGTGTGAAAACATTTCACCCCCGTTTTAGAGCTAGAAATAGCAAGTTAAAATAAGGCTAGTCCGTTATCA
ACTTGAAAAAGTGGCACCGAGTCGGTGCTTTTTTAAGCTTGGCGTAACTAGATCTTGAGACAAATGGCAG
TATTCATCCACAATTTTAAAAGAAAAGGGGGGATTGGGGGGTACAGTGCAGGGGAAAGAATAGTAGACAT
AATAGCAACAGACATACAAACTAAAGAATTACAAAAACAAATTACAAAAATTCAAAATTTTCGGGTTTAT
TACAGGGACAGCAGAGATCCACTTTGGCGCCGGCTCGAGGGGGCCCGGGTGCAAAGATGGATAAAGTTTT
AAACAGAGAGGAATCTTTGCAGCTAATGGACCTTCTAGGTCTTGAAAGGAGTGGGAATTGGCTCCGGTGC
CCGTCAGTGG
